>Addgene plasmid #86417 | pSJ1602 (pRS315-NOP1pr-mCherry-SCS2TM-GFP11) | depositor full sequence | sequence record 169650 | pSJ1602 (pRS315-NOP1pr-mCherry-SCS2TM-GFP11) sequence 8968 bps
CTAGAGTCGACCTGCAGGCATGCAAGCTTGGCGTAATCATGGTCATAGCTGTTTCCTGTGTGAAATTGTT
ATCCCGCTCACAATTCCACACAACATACGAGCCGGAAGCATAAAGTGTAAAGCCTGGGGTGCCTAATGAG
TGAGCTAACTCACATTAATTGCGTTGCGCTCACTGCCCGCTTTCCAGTCGGGAAACCTGTCGTGCCAGCA
GATCTGAATTAATTCTTGAATAATACATAACTTTTCTTAAAAGAATCAAAGACAGATAAAATTTAAGAGA
TATTAAATATTAGTGAGAAGCCGAGAATTTTGTAACACCAACATAACACTGACATCTTTAACAACTTTTA
ATTATGATACATTTCTTACGTCATGATTGATTATTACAGCTATGCTGACAAATGACTCTTGTTGCATGGC
TACGAACCGGGTAATACTAAGTGATTGACTCTTGCTGACCTTTTATTAAGAACTAAATGGACAATATTAT
GGAGCATTTCATGTATAAATTGGTGCGTAAAATCGTTGGATCTCTCTTCTAAGTACATCCTACTATAACA
ATCAAGAAAAACAAGAAAATCGGACAAAACAATCAAGTATGGATTCTAGAACAGTTGGTATATTAGGAGG
GGGACAATTGGGACGTATGATTGTTGAGGCAGCAAACAGGCTCAACATTAAGACGGTAATACTAGATGCT
GAAAATTCTCCTGCCAAACAAATAAGCAACTCCAATGACCACGTTAATGCATCAGAGCAGATTGTACTGA
GAGTGCACCATACCACCTTTTCAATTCATCATTTTTTTTTTATTCTTTTTTTTGATTTCGGTTTCCTTGA
AATTTTTTTGATTCGGTAATCTCCGAACAGAAGGAAGAACGAAGGAAGGAGCACAGACTTAGATTGGTAT
ATATACGCATATGTAGTGTTGAAGAAACATGAAATTGCCCAGTATTCTTAACCCAACTGCACAGAACAAA
AACCTGCAGGAAACGAAGATAAATCATGTCGAAAGCTACATATAAGGAACGTGCTGCTACTCATCCTAGT
CCTGTTGCTGCCAAGGCAGATTGTACTGAGAGTGCACCATATCGACTACGTCGTTAAGGCCGTTTCTGAC
AGAGTAAAATTCTTGAGGGAACTTTCACCATTATGGGAAATGGTTCAAGAAGGTATTGACTTAAACTCCA
TCAAATGGTCAGGTCATTGAGTGTTTTTTATTTGTTGTATTTTTTTTTTTTTAGAGAAAATCCTCCAATA
TATAAATTAGGAATCATAGTTTCATGATTTTCTGTTACACCTAACTTTTTGTGTGGTGCCCTCCTCCTTG
TCAATATTAATGTTAAAGTGCAATTCTTTTTCCTTATCACGTTGAGCCATTAGTATCAATTTGCTTACCT
GTATTCCTTTACATCCTCCTTTTTCTCCTTCTTGATAAATGTATGTAGATTGCGTATATAGTTTCGTCTA
CCCTATGAACATATTCCATTTTGTAATTTCGTGTCGTTTCTATTATGAATTTCATTTATAAAGTTTATGT
ACAAATATCATAAAAAAAGAGAATCTTTTTAAGCAAGGATTTTCTTAACTTCTTCGGCGACAGCATCACC
GACTTCGGCGGTACTGTTGGAACCACCTAAATCACCAGTTCTGATACCTGCATCCAAAACCTTTTTAACT
GCATCTTCAATGGCCTTACCTTCTTCAGGCAAGTTCAATGACAATTTCGACATCATTGCAGCAGACAAGA
TAGTGGCGATAGGGTTGACCTTATTCTTTGGCAAATCTGGAGCAGAACCGTGGCATGGTTCGTACAAACC
AAATGCGGTGTTCTTGTCTGGCAAAGAGGCCAAGGACGCAGATGGCAACAAACCCAAGGAACCTGGGATA
ACGGAGGCTTCATCGGAGATGATATCACCAAACATGTTGCTGGTGATTATAATACCATTTAGGTGGGTTG
GGTTCTTAACTAGGATCATGGCGGCAGAATCAATCAATTGATGTTGAACCTTCAATGTAGGGAATTCGTT
CTTGATGGTTTCCTCCACAGTTTTTCTCCATAATCTTGAAGAGGCCAAAACATTAGCTTTATCCAAGGAC
CAAATAGGCAATGGTGGCTCATGTTGTAGGGCCATGAAAGCGGCCATTCTTGTGATTCTTTGCACTTCTG
GAACGGTGTATTGTTCACTATCCCAAGCGACACCATCACCATCGTCTTCCTTTCTCTTACCAAAGTAAAT
ACCTCCCACTAATTCTCTGACAACAACGAAGTCAGTACCTTTAGCAAATTGTGGCTTGATTGGAGATAAG
TCTAAAAGAGAGTCGGATGCAAAGTTACATGGTCTTAAGTTGGCGTACAATTGAAGTTCTTTACGGATTT
TTAGTAAACCTTGTTCAGGTCTAACACTACCGGTACCCCATTTAGGACCACCCACAGCACCTAACAAAAC
GGCATCAGCCTTCTTGGAGGCTTCCAGCGCCTCATCTGGAAGTGGAACACCTGTAGCATCGATAGCAGCA
CCACCAATTAAATGATTTTCGAAATCGAACTTGACATTGGAACGAACATCAGAAATAGCTTTAAGAACCT
TAATGGCTTCGGCTGTGATTTCTTGACCAACGTGGTCACCTGGCAAAACGACGATCTTCTTAGGGGCAGA
CATTAGAATGGTATATCCTTGAAATATATATATATATATTGCTGAAATGTAAAAGGTAAGAAAAGTTAGA
AAGTAAGACGATTGCTAACCACCTATTGGAAAAAACAATAGGTCCTTAAATAATATTGTCAACTTCAAGT
ATTGTGATGCAAGCATTTAGTCATGAACGCTTCTCTATTCTATATGAAAAGCCGGTTCCGGCGCTCTCAC
CTTTCCTTTTTCTCCCAATTTTTCAGTTGAAAAAGGTATATGCGTCAGGCGACCTCTGAAATTAACAAAA
AATTTCCAGTCATCGAATTTGATTCTGTGCGATAGCGCCCCTGTGTGTTCTCGTTATGTTGAGGAAAAAA
ATAATGGTTGCTAAGAGATTCGAACTCTTGCATCTTACGATACCTGAGTATTCCCACAGTTAACTGCGGT
CAAGATATTTCTTGAATCAGGCGCCTTAGACCGCTCGGCCAAACAACCAATTACTTGTTGAGAAATAGAG
TATAATTATCCTATAAATATAACGCTTTTGAACACACATGAACAGGGAAGTACAGGACAATTGATTTTGA
AGAGAATGTGGATTTTGATGTAATTGTTGGGATTCCATTTTTAATAAGGCAATAATATTAGGTATGTAGA
TATACTAGAAGTTCTCCTCGACCGGTCGATATGCGGTGTGAAATACCGCACAGAGGGTGAACGTTACAGA
AAAGCAGGCTGGGAAGCATATTTGAGAAGATGCGGCCAGCAAAACTAAAAAACTGTATTATAAGTAAATG
CATGTATACTAAACTCACAAATTAGAGCTTCAATTTAATTATATCAGTTATTACCCTATGCGGTGTGAAA
TACCGCACAGATGCGTAGGAGATTCAAGTTATACAACGAAAATGGAACAGTTTTTATTAAAGCAAGAAGA
AGAAGTTCTTGTCAAAGCACAAAAGTTAGAAACTGTCGGTTACGAAGCTTATCTAGAAAACAAGTAATAT
ATAAGTTTATTGATATACTTGTACAGCAAATAATTATAAAATGATATACCTATTTTTTAGGCTTTGTTAT
GATTACATCAAATGTGGACTTCATACATAGAAATCAACGCTTACAGGTGTCCTTTTTTAAGAATTTCATA
CATAAGATCTGCTGCATTAATGAATCGGCCAACGCGCGGGGAGAGGCGGTTTGCGTATTGGGCGCTCTTC
CGCTTCCTCGCTCACTGACTCGCTGCGCTCGGTCGTTCGGCTGCGGCGAGCGGTATCAGCATCGATGCTA
GAGTCGAATGGAAATTACGTACTTTCAACGCAAGAGCAAGACAAAAGAAAGCCTAAAACTGTCTTTTCGT
GTCGGTCGTCCAATATCATCGTAAACGTGTGTAGAGCCTTAAATTCTAATTTCTAACTTTAAATTTTTTT
TGCTATTATAATACTAATTTCTAACTTTCAACCTATTTTACATCTTCGGAAAACAAAAACTATTTTTTCT
TTAATTTCTTTTTTTACTTTCTATTTTTAATTTATATATTTATATTAAAAAATTTAAATTATAATTATTT
TTATAGCACGTGATGAAAAGAAATATAGTCTTCAAGGTTATATTATACAGGTTTATATATTATTTTACTT
ATTTTTGTTGTTCTTTTTCTTGGAGTATTTAGCATTAACAACTTCGACCCATCGCGATGACGAAATTGCA
CGTTTAAAGGAGAAGTCGGAATCGTTGCAAGAAGAAATAAATTAGTTTGACGTTTTATTCCTTTTCTTCT
GCACAGAAGTGTGTATATATATATTTATATATAGTCGATGTGCAAAAGCCTACATTATTTTTCTTTTGAT
TTTTATTTTTTTGTTCAAGTAGGTTCATGCCGACAGTAAATCCTTATGCCCTACCTAAATATAAACACCC
AAATATATATATATATATATATATATATAAATAATAAAAACGGAAAGGAAATAGAATAATAATAATAATA
CTACACGTTTACGTATGTAACTCATTCTATTATTCAGACTTTGATATTAATAGAATTATTACTACTAGGT
TTCCTCACTTCAAAATCTATAAATATACCGTCATGCTCTAATCGATGCTCACTCAAAGGCGGTAATACGG
TTATCCACAGAATCAGGGGATAACGCAGGAAAGAACATGTGAGCAAAAGGCCAGCAAAAGGCCAGGAACC
GTAAAAAGGCCGCGTTGCTGGCGTTTTTCCATAGGCTCCGCCCCCGTGACGAGCATCACAAAAATCGACG
CTCAAGTCAGAGGTGGCGAAACCCGACAGGACTATAAAGATACCAGGCGTTTCCCCCTGGAAGCTCCCTC
GTGCGCTCTCCTGTTCCGACCCTGCCGCTTACCGGATACCTGTCCGCCTTTCTCCCTTCGGGAAGCGTGG
CGCTTTCTCATAGCTCACGCTGTAGGTATCTCAGTTCGGTGTAGGTCGTTCGCTCCAAGCTGGGCTGTGT
GCACGAACCCCCCGTTCAGCCCGACCGCTGCGCCTTATCCGGTAACTATCGTCTTGAGTCCAACCCGGTA
AGACACGACTTATCGCCACTGGCAGCAGCCACTGGTAACAGGATTAGCAGAGCGAGGTATGTAGGCGGTG
CTACAGAGTTCTTGAAGTGGTGGCCTAACTACGGCTACACTAGAAGAACAGTATTTGGTATCTGCGCTCT
GCTGAAGCCAGTTACCTTCGGAAAAAGAGTTGGTAGCTCTTGATCCGGCAAACAAACCACCGCTGGTAGC
GGTGGTTTTTTTGTTTGCAAGCAGCAGATTACGCGCAGAAAAAAAGGATCTCAAGAAGATCCTTTGATCT
TTTCTACGGGGTCTGACGCTCAGTGGAACGAAAACTCACGTTAAGGGATTTTGGTCATGAGATTATCAAA
AAGGATCTTCACCTAGATCCTTTTAAATTAAAAATGAAGTTTTAAATCAATCTAAAGTATATATGAGTAA
ACTTGGTCTGACAGTTACCAATGCTTAATCAGTGAGGCACCTATCTCAGCGATCTGTCTATTTCGTTCAT
CCATAGTTGCCTGACTCCCCGTCGTGTAGATAACTACGATACGGGAGGGCTTACCATCTGGCCCCAGTGC
TGCAATGATACCGCGAGACCCACGCTCACCGGCTCCAGATTTATCAGCAATAAACCAGCCAGCCGGAAGG
GCCGAGCGCAGAAGTGGTCCTGCAACTTTATCCGCCTCCATCCAGTCTATTAATTGTTGCCGGGAAGCTA
GAGTAAGTAGTTCGCCAGTTAATAGTTTGCGCAACGTTGTTGCCATTGCTACAGGCATCGTGGTGTCACG
CTCGTCGTTTGGTATGGCTTCATTCAGCTCCGGTTCCCAACGATCAAGGCGAGTTACATGATCCCCCATG
TTGTGCAAAAAAGCGGTTAGCTCCTTCGGTCCTCCGATCGTTGTCAGAAGTAAGTTGGCCGCAGTGTTAT
CACTCATGGTTATGGCAGCACTGCATAATTCTCTTACTGTCATGCCATCCGTAAGATGCTTTTCTGTGAC
TGGTGAGTACTCAACCAAGTCATTCTGAGAATAGTGTATGCGGCGACCGAGTTGCTCTTGCCCGGCGTCA
ATACGGGATAATACCGCGCCACATAGCAGAACTTTAAAAGTGCTCATCATTGGAAAACGTTCTTCGGGGC
GAAAACTCTCAAGGATCTTACCGCTGTTGAGATCCAGTTCGATGTAACCCACTCGTGCACCCAACTGATC
TTCAGCATCTTTTACTTTCACCAGCGTTTCTGGGTGAGCAAAAACAGGAAGGCAAAATGCCGCAAAAAAG
GGAATAAGGGCGACACGGAAATGTTGAATACTCATACTCTTCCTTTTTCAATATTATTGAAGCATTTATC
AGGGTTATTGTCTCATGAGCGGATACATATTTGAATGTATTTAGAAAAATAAACAAATAGGGGTTCCGCG
CACATTTCCCCGAAAAGTGCCACCTGACGTCTAAGAAACCATTATTATCATGACATTAACCTATAAAAAT
AGGCGTATCACGAGGCCCTTTCGTCTCGCGCGTTTCGGTGATGACGGTGAAAACCTCTGACACATGCAGC
TCCCGGAGACGGTCACAGCTTGTCTGTAAGCGGATGCCGGGAGCAGACAAGCCCGTCAGGGCGCGTCAGC
GGGTGTTGGCGGGTGTCGGGGCTGGCTTAACTATGCGGCATCAGAGCAGATTGTACTGAGAGTGCACCAT
ATGCGGTGTGAAATACCGCACAGATGCGTAAGGAGAAAATACCGCATCAGGCGCCATTCGCCATTCAGGC
TGCGCAACTGTTGGGAAGGGCGATCGGTGCGGGCCTCTTCGCTATTACGCCAGCTGGCGAAAGGGGGATG
TGCTGCAAGGCGATTAAGTTGGGTAACGCCAGGGTTTTCCCAGTCACGACGTTGTAAAACGACGGCCAGT
GAATTCGAGCTCCACCGCGGTGGCGGCCGCTCTAGAACTAGTGGATCCATTGAGTCATCAGCCTCTCTGA
AAAAACGATTCTGAAATAACCGGAACTTGTTTAGATTCCTTTTTGTAGGTTAATCTTATCCTGTACTTGC
TGATATTGTGGTTATTAGCAGAGATTTTTTTCAAAACATCATCTAAAGTAGGCTTTTTGGATAAGTCAAT
TTCAGTGTCCCTTAACCCTTTAGAGCGGCTTTTTATGGTGATAGGCATTTTCAAATTAAATTCAAAATAT
GTATCTCTCTCAAATAGCTCAATTGGTTTCTAGATAGCTAAATAGAATATAATCTTACTGTCCTCCGTTC
TGTAAAATTCACGCTCTTAGTCCCTTTTCATAATTCCTTAACTTTTTGCGTACAAAATGATATGTTTATT
ATATTTTTCTTTTTTTTTTTTCAAATTTTTTCTTTTTCTTGAAAAATTTTTCAAATTGGAAAGCTCATCT
CTCTTGAATGTATAATACTTTCTTCCTCTAACTTTCAAAAAGTTTTACATAGCCAAGAAGTTTTCCTTAC
ATCGGTATACTACTGTTATATAAGTTATTCTTCGAGAAACAATTAGATATCATTCATCGGATAAATCTAA
GTTGCCCATTGCTTTCAATAACTCCGATCAAATTAACTCAAATCAACTAAAACAGTAGGGCCCCTCGAGA
TGGTTTCTAAAGGTGAAGAAGATAATATGGCTATTATTAAAGAATTTATGAGATTTAAAGTTCATATGGA
AGGTTCTGTTAATGGTCATGAATTTGAAATTGAAGGTGAAGGTGAAGGTAGACCATATGAAGGTACTCAA
ACTGCTAAATTGAAAGTTACTAAAGGTGGTCCATTGCCATTTGCTTGGGATATTTTGTCTCCACAATTTA
TGTATGGTTCTAAAGCTTATGTTAAACATCCAGCTGATATTCCAGATTATTTGAAATTGTCTTTTCCAGA
AGGTTTTAAATGGGAAAGAGTTATGAATTTTGAAGATGGTGGTGTTGTTACTGTTACTCAAGATTCTTCT
TTGCAAGATGGTGAATTTATTTATAAAGTTAAATTGAGAGGTACTAATTTTCCATCTGATGGTCCAGTTA
TGCAAAAAAAAACTATGGGTTGGGAAGCTTCTTCTGAAAGAATGTATCCAGAAGATGGTGCTTTGAAAGG
TGAAATTAAACAAAGATTGAAATTGAAAGATGGTGGTCATTATGATGCTGAAGTTAAAACTACTTATAAA
GCTAAAAAACCAGTTCAATTGCCAGGTGCTTATAATGTTAATATTAAATTGGATATTACTTCTCATAATG
AAGATTATACTATGTTGAACATATGAAAGAGCTGAAGTAGACATTCTACTGGTGTATGGATGATTGTATA
AAGGTGGTGGTGCTCATCCAGCATGGGTATATTCATATTGGTTGCACTCCTTATCTTGGTTTTAGGATGG
TTCTACAGATAAATGAGAGATCATATGGTTTTGCATGAATATGTTAATGCTGCTGGTATTACTGGTGGTG
GTTCTGGTGGTGGTTCTTAAGTTGCCCTTTCCTTCTTTCTTACCAACTTTAATTTCTAAGGCATTGACAT
TGAAATTGACATTGTCCTCTAATGTTTATAGAGCACCATTATTTGTTTTCGTTTTATATATTATTATATA
ATGGCACAGAATAATTTATAATTCTTTTTTTTTAAGTCATTGAACAGTCGCACTAACCAAAAGATTAAAC
ACCACCAGAGAGTAGTTTTTCCAGCCTGGCAATCTCTTCTAAAGAAGTAGCTTCTGCTAACTGCTTTTTC
AATTCATTTCTTCTCTCTACTGTCATCTTACTCACCACCAAATTCATGATCTCCATCGTTTTATCTCTGG
ATCCTTGT
Features (pLannotate 1.2.2; 36 found; start..end, strand, type, name):
     91..121     -  promoter       lac promoter: promoter for the E. coli lac operon
    136..157     -  protein_bind   CAP binding site: CAP binding activates transcription in the presence of cAMP. E. coli catabolite activator protein
    170..209     -  CDS            lacI (fragment): lac repressor; lacI; The lac repressor binds to the lac operator to inhibit transcription in E. coli. This inhibition can be relieved by adding lactose or isopropyl-β-D-thiogalactopyranoside (IPTG).
    223..598     +  promoter       ADE2 promoter: S. cerevisiae ADE2
    599..749     +  CDS            ADE2 (fragment): phosphoribosylaminoimidazole carboxylase, required for adenine biosynthesis; S. cerevisiae ADE2; yeast auxotrophic marker
    749..782     +  misc_feature   bom (fragment): basis of mobility region from pBR322
    790..1005    +  promoter       URA3 promoter: S. cerevisiae URA3
   1006..1065    +  CDS            URA3 (fragment): orotidine-5'-phosphate decarboxylase, required for uracil biosynthesis; S. cerevisiae URA3; yeast auxotrophic marker, counterselectable with 5-fluoroorotic acid (5-FOA)
   1066..1092    +  misc_feature   bom (fragment): basis of mobility region from pBR322
   1091..1207    +  CDS            NFS1 (fragment): NFS1_YEAST - Also known as SPL1 From Saccharomyces cerevisiae (strain ATCC 204508 / S288c) (Baker's yeast).
   1569..2663    -  CDS            LEU2: 3-isopropylmalate dehydrogenase, required for leucine biosynthesis; S. cerevisiae LEU2; yeast auxotrophic marker
   2664..3071    -  promoter       LEU2 promoter: S. cerevisiae LEU2
   3211..3288    -  CDS            YO192_YEAST (fragment): Experimental evidence at protein level: Swiss-Prot protein existence level 1. From Saccharomyces cerevisiae (strain ATCC 204508 / S288c) (Baker's yeast).
   3319..3344    +  misc_feature   bom (fragment): basis of mobility region from pBR322
   3342..3408    +  CDS            URA3 (fragment): orotidine-5'-phosphate decarboxylase, required for uracil biosynthesis; S. cerevisiae URA3; yeast auxotrophic marker, counterselectable with 5-fluoroorotic acid (5-FOA)
   3487..3517    +  misc_feature   bom (fragment): basis of mobility region from pBR322
   3521..3637    +  CDS            ADE2 (fragment): phosphoribosylaminoimidazole carboxylase, required for adenine biosynthesis; S. cerevisiae ADE2; yeast auxotrophic marker
   3791..3845    -  CDS            lacI (fragment): lac repressor; lacI; The lac repressor binds to the lac operator to inhibit transcription in E. coli. This inhibition can be relieved by adding lactose or isopropyl-β-D-thiogalactopyranoside (IPTG).
   3847..3910    -  rep_origin     RSF ori (fragment): Plasmids containing the RSF 1030 origin of replication can be propagated in E. coli cells that contain additional plasmids with compatible origins.
   4096..4214    -  misc_feature   CEN/ARS (fragment): S. cerevisiae CEN6 centromere fused to an autonomously replicating sequence
   4326..4382    +  CDS            YET3 (fragment): YET3_YEAST - Experimental evidence at protein level: Swiss-Prot protein existence level 1. May play a role in anterograde transport of membrane proteins from the endoplasmic reticulum to the Golgi. May be involved in invertase secretion. From Saccharomyces cerevisiae (strain ATCC 204508 / S288c) (Baker's yeast).
   4551..4568    -  promoter       LEU2 promoter (fragment): S. cerevisiae LEU2
   4856..5444    -  rep_origin     ori: high-copy-number ColE1/pMB1/pBR322/pUC origin of replication
   5615..6475    -  CDS            AmpR: β-lactamase; bla; confers resistance to ampicillin, carbenicillin, and related antibiotics
   6476..6580    -  promoter       AmpR promoter: bla
   6675..6710    +  CDS            rop (fragment): Rop protein, which maintains plasmids at low copy number; rop
   6812..6911    +  misc_feature   bom (fragment): basis of mobility region from pBR322
   6917..7074    -  CDS            lacZα (fragment): LacZα fragment of β-galactosidase; lacZ fragment
   7077..7118    +  misc_feature   MCS (fragment): pBluescript multiple cloning site
   7137..7328    -  CDS            TSC13 (fragment): TECR_YEAST - Experimental evidence at protein level: Swiss-Prot protein existence level 1. Catalyzes the last of the four reactions of the long-chain fatty acids elongation cycle. This endoplasmic reticulum-bound enzymatic process, allows the addition of 2 carbons to the chain of long- and very long-chain fatty acids/VLCFAs per cycle. This enzyme reduces the trans-2,3-enoyl-CoA fatty acid intermediate to an acyl-CoA that can be further elongated by entering a new cycle of elongation. Thereby, it participates in the production of VLCFAs of different chain lengths that are involved in multiple b
   7334..7350    -  terminator     IE1 terminator (fragment): terminator of the ie1 gene from the baculovirus Autographa californica
   7519..7541    +  promoter       TEF1 promoter (fragment): S. cerevisiae TEF1; promoter for EF-1α
   7770..8453    +  CDS            mCherry: mCherry is a basic (constitutively fluorescent) red fluorescent protein published in 2004, derived from Discosoma sp.. It is reported to be a very rapidly-maturing monomer with low acid sensitivity.
   8484..8549    +  CDS            SCS2 (fragment): SCS2_YEAST - Experimental evidence at protein level: Swiss-Prot protein existence level 1. Targets proteins containing a FFAT motif to endoplasmic reticulum membranes. Regulates phospholipid biosynthesis by modulating the subcellular localization of the transcriptional repressor OPI1. From Saccharomyces cerevisiae (strain ATCC 204508 / S288c) (Baker's yeast).
   8818..8964    -  CDS            LEA1 (fragment): RU2A_YEAST - Experimental evidence at protein level: Swiss-Prot protein existence level 1. Involved in pre-mRNA splicing. Associates to U2 snRNA in a MSL1 dependent manner and is required for normal accumulation of U2 snRNA. Required for the spliceosome assembly and the efficient addition of U2 snRNP onto the pre-mRNA. From Saccharomyces cerevisiae (strain ATCC 204508 / S288c) (Baker's yeast).
   8968..29      +  misc_feature   MCS (fragment) (across the origin): pUC18/19 multiple cloning site
