>Addgene plasmid #86417 | pSJ1602 (pRS315-NOP1pr-mCherry-SCS2TM-GFP11) | addgene full sequence | sequence record 172605 | Addgene NGS Result
TATATATATATATATATATAAATAATAAAAACGGAAAGGAAATAGAATAATAATAATAATACTACACGTT
TACGTATGTAACTCATTCTATTATTCAGACTTTGATATTAATAGAATTATTACTACTAGGTTTCCTCACT
TCAAAATCTATAAATATACCGTCATGCTCTAATCGATGCTCACTCAAAGGCGGTAATACGGTTATCCACA
GAATCAGGGGATAACGCAGGAAAGAACATGTGAGCAAAAGGCCAGCAAAAGGCCAGGAACCGTAAAAAGG
CCGCGTTGCTGGCGTTTTTCCATAGGCTCCGCCCCCCTGACGAGCATCACAAAAATCGACGCTCAAGTCA
GAGGTGGCGAAACCCGACAGGACTATAAAGATACCAGGCGTTTCCCCCTGGAAGCTCCCTCGTGCGCTCT
CCTGTTCCGACCCTGCCGCTTACCGGATACCTGTCCGCCTTTCTCCCTTCGGGAAGCGTGGCGCTTTCTC
ATAGCTCACGCTGTAGGTATCTCAGTTCGGTGTAGGTCGTTCGCTCCAAGCTGGGCTGTGTGCACGAACC
CCCCGTTCAGCCCGACCGCTGCGCCTTATCCGGTAACTATCGTCTTGAGTCCAACCCGGTAAGACACGAC
TTATCGCCACTGGCAGCAGCCACTGGTAACAGGATTAGCAGAGCGAGGTATGTAGGCGGTGCTACAGAGT
TCTTGAAGTGGTGGCCTAACTACGGCTACACTAGAAGAACAGTATTTGGTATCTGCGCTCTGCTGAAGCC
AGTTACCTTCGGAAAAAGAGTTGGTAGCTCTTGATCCGGCAAACAAACCACCGCTGGTAGCGGTGGTTTT
TTTGTTTGCAAGCAGCAGATTACGCGCAGAAAAAAAGGATCTCAAGAAGATCCTTTGATCTTTTCTACGG
GGTCTGACGCTCAGTGGAACGAAAACTCACGTTAAGGGATTTTGGTCATGAGATTATCAAAAAGGATCTT
CACCTAGATCCTTTTAAATTAAAAATGAAGTTTTAAATCAATCTAAAGTATATATGAGTAAACTTGGTCT
GACAGTTACCAATGCTTAATCAGTGAGGCACCTATCTCAGCGATCTGTCTATTTCGTTCATCCATAGTTG
CCTGACTCCCCGTCGTGTAGATAACTACGATACGGGAGGGCTTACCATCTGGCCCCAGTGCTGCAATGAT
ACCGCGAGACCCACGCTCACCGGCTCCAGATTTATCAGCAATAAACCAGCCAGCCGGAAGGGCCGAGCGC
AGAAGTGGTCCTGCAACTTTATCCGCCTCCATCCAGTCTATTAATTGTTGCCGGGAAGCTAGAGTAAGTA
GTTCGCCAGTTAATAGTTTGCGCAACGTTGTTGCCATTGCTACAGGCATCGTGGTGTCACGCTCGTCGTT
TGGTATGGCTTCATTCAGCTCCGGTTCCCAACGATCAAGGCGAGTTACATGATCCCCCATGTTGTGCAAA
AAAGCGGTTAGCTCCTTCGGTCCTCCGATCGTTGTCAGAAGTAAGTTGGCCGCAGTGTTATCACTCATGG
TTATGGCAGCACTGCATAATTCTCTTACTGTCATGCCATCCGTAAGATGCTTTTCTGTGACTGGTGAGTA
CTCAACCAAGTCATTCTGAGAATAGTGTATGCGGCGACCGAGTTGCTCTTGCCCGGCGTCAATACGGGAT
AATACCGCGCCACATAGCAGAACTTTAAAAGTGCTCATCATTGGAAAACGTTCTTCGGGGCGAAAACTCT
CAAGGATCTTACCGCTGTTGAGATCCAGTTCGATGTAACCCACTCGTGCACCCAACTGATCTTCAGCATC
TTTTACTTTCACCAGCGTTTCTGGGTGAGCAAAAACAGGAAGGCAAAATGCCGCAAAAAAGGGAATAAGG
GCGACACGGAAATGTTGAATACTCATACTCTTCCTTTTTCAATATTATTGAAGCATTTATCAGGGTTATT
GTCTCATGAGCGGATACATATTTGAATGTATTTAGAAAAATAAACAAATAGGGGTTCCGCGCACATTTCC
CCGAAAAGTGCCACCTGACGTCTAAGAAACCATTATTATCATGACATTAACCTATAAAAATAGGCGTATC
ACGAGGCCCTTTCGTCTCGCGCGTTTCGGTGATGACGGTGAAAACCTCTGACACATGCAGCTCCCGGAGA
CGGTCACAGCTTGTCTGTAAGCGGATGCCGGGAGCAGACAAGCCCGTCAGGGCGCGTCAGCGGGTGTTGG
CGGGTGTCGGGGCTGGCTTAACTATGCGGCATCAGAGCAGATTGTACTGAGAGTGCACCATATGCGGTGT
GAAATACCGCACAGATGCGTAAGGAGAAAATACCGCATCAGGCGCCATTCGCCATTCAGGCTGCGCAACT
GTTGGGAAGGGCGATCGGTGCGGGCCTCTTCGCTATTACGCCAGCTGGCGAAAGGGGGATGTGCTGCAAG
GCGATTAAGTTGGGTAACGCCAGGGTTTTCCCAGTCACGACGTTGTAAAACGACGGCCAGTGAATTCGAG
CTCCACCGCGGTGGCGGCCGCTCTAGAACTAGTGGATCCATTGAGTCATCAGCCTCTTCTTGAAAAAACG
ATTCTGAAATAACCGGAACTTGTTTAGATTCCTTTTTGTAGGTTAATCTTATCCTGTACTTGCTGATATT
GTGGTTATTAGCAGAGATTTTTTTCAAAACATCATCTAAAGTAGGCTTTTTGGATAAGTCAATTTCAGTG
TCCCTTAACCCTTTAGAGCGGCTTTTTATGGTGATAGGCATTTTCAAATTAAATTCAAAATATGTATCTC
TCTCAAATAGCTCAATTGGTTTCTAGATAGCTAAATAGAATATAATCTTACTGTCCTCCGTTCTGTAAAA
TTCACGCTCTTAGTCCCTTTTCATAATTCCTTAACTTTTTGCGTACAAAATGATATGTTTATTATATTTT
TCTTTTTTTTTTTTCAAATTTTTTCTTTTTCTTGAAAAATTTTTCAAATTGGAAAGCTCATCTCTCTTGA
ATGTATAATACTTTCTTCCTCTAACTTTCAAAAAGTTTTACATAGCCAAGAAGTTTTCCTTACATCGGTA
TACTACTGTTATATAAGTTATTCTTCGAGAAACAATTAGATATCATTCATCGGATAAATCTAAGTTGCCC
ATTGCTTTCAATAACTCCGATCAAATTAACTCAAATCAACTAAAACAGTAGGGCCCGGAGGCCTCGAGAT
GGTTTCTAAAGGTGAAGAAGATAATATGGCTATTATTAAAGAATTTATGAGATTTAAAGTTCATATGGAA
GGTTCTGTTAATGGTCATGAATTTGAAATTGAAGGTGAAGGTGAAGGTAGACCATATGAAGGTACTCAAA
CTGCTAAATTGAAAGTTACTAAAGGTGGTCCATTGCCATTTGCTTGGGATATTTTGTCTCCACAATTTAT
GTATGGTTCTAAAGCTTATGTTAAACATCCAGCTGATATTCCAGATTATTTGAAATTGTCTTTTCCAGAA
GGTTTTAAATGGGAAAGAGTTATGAATTTTGAAGATGGTGGTGTTGTTACTGTTACTCAAGATTCTTCTT
TGCAAGATGGTGAATTTATTTATAAAGTTAAATTGAGAGGTACTAATTTTCCATCTGATGGTCCAGTTAT
GCAAAAAAAAACTATGGGTTGGGAAGCTTCTTCTGAAAGAATGTATCCAGAAGATGGTGCTTTGAAAGGT
GAAATTAAACAAAGATTGAAATTGAAAGATGGTGGTCATTATGATGCTGAAGTTAAAACTACTTATAAAG
CTAAAAAACCAGTTCAATTGCCAGGTGCTTATAATGTTAATATTAAATTGGATATTACTTCTCATAATGA
AGATTATACTATTGTTGAACAATATGAAAGAGCTGAAGGTAGACATTCTACTGGTGGTATGGATGAATTG
TATAAAGGTGGTGGTGCTAGCTCATCCAGCATGGGTATATTCATATTGGTTGCACTCCTTATCTTGGTTT
TAGGATGGTTCTACAGACCATGGGGTGGTGGTTCTATGAGAGATCATATGGTTTTGCATGAATATGTTAA
TGCTGCTGGTATTACTTAAGCATGCAAGCTTGGCGTAATCATGGTCATAGCTGTTTCCTGTGTGAAATTG
TTATCCGCTCACAATTCCACACAACATACGAGCCGGAAGCATAAAGTGTAAAGCCTGGGGTGCCTAATGA
GTGAGCTAACTCACATTAATTGCGTTGCGCTCACTGCCCGCTTTCCAGTCGGGAAACCTGTCGTGCCAGC
AGATCTGAATTAATTCTTGAATAATACATAACTTTTCTTAAAAGAATCAAAGACAGATAAAATTTAAGAG
ATATTAAATATTAGTGAGAAGCCGAGAATTTTGTAACACCAACATAACACTGACATCTTTAACAACTTTT
AATTATGATACATTTCTTACGTCATGATTGATTATTACAGCTATGCTGACAAATGACTCTTGTTGCATGG
CTACGAACCGGGTAATACTAAGTGATTGACTCTTGCTGACCTTTTATTAAGAACTAAATGGACAATATTA
TGGAGCATTTCATGTATAAATTGGTGCGTAAAATCGTTGGATCTCTCTTCTAAGTACATCCTACTATAAC
AATCAAGAAAAACAAGAAAATCGGACAAAACAATCAAGTATGGATTCTAGAACAGTTGGTATATTAGGAG
GGGGACAATTGGGACGTATGATTGTTGAGGCAGCAAACAGGCTCAACATTAAGACGGTAATACTAGATGC
TGAAAATTCTCCTGCCAAACAAATAAGCAACTCCAATGACCACGTTAATGCATCAGAGCAGATTGTACTG
AGAGTGCACCATACCACCTTTTCAATTCATCATTTTTTTTTTATTCTTTTTTTTGATTTCGGTTTCCTTG
AAATTTTTTTGATTCGGTAATCTCCGAACAGAAGGAAGAACGAAGGAAGGAGCACAGACTTAGATTGGTA
TATATACGCATATGTAGTGTTGAAGAAACATGAAATTGCCCAGTATTCTTAACCCAACTGCACAGAACAA
AAACCTGCAGGAAACGAAGATAAATCATGTCGAAAGCTACATATAAGGAACGTGCTGCTACTCATCCTAG
TCCTGTTGCTGCCAAGGCAGATTGTACTGAGAGTGCACCATATCGACTACGTCGTTAAGGCCGTTTCTGA
CAGAGTAAAATTCTTGAGGGAACTTTCACCATTATGGGAAATGGTTCAAGAAGGTATTGACTTAAACTCC
ATCAAATGGTCAGGTCATTGAGTGTTTTTTATTTGTTGTATTTTTTTTTTTTTAGAGAAAATCCTCCAAT
ATATAAATTAGGAATCATAGTTTCATGATTTTCTGTTACACCTAACTTTTTGTGTGGTGCCCTCCTCCTC
GTCAATATTAATGTTAAAGTGCAATTCTTTTTCCTTATCACGTTGAGCCATTAGTATCAATTTGCTTACC
TGTATTCCTTTACATCCTCCTTTTTCTCCTTCTTGATAAATGTATGTAGATTGCGTATATAGTTTCGTCT
ACCCTATGAACATATTCCATTTTGTAATTTCGTGTCGTTTCTATTATGAATTTCATTTATAAAGTTTATG
TACAAATATCATAAAAAAAGAGAATCTTTTTAAGCAAGGATTTTCTTAACTTCTTCGGCGACAGCATCAC
CGACTTCGGCGGTACTGTTGGAACCACCTAAATCACCAGTTCTGATACCTGCATCCAAAACCTTTTTAAC
TGCATCTTCAATGGCCTTACCTTCTTCAGGCAAGTTCAATGACAATTTCGACATCATTGCAGCAGACAAG
ATAGTGGCGATAGGGTTGACCTTATTCTTTGGCAAATCTGGAGCAGAACCGTGGCATGGTTCGTACAAAC
CAAATGCGGTGTTCTTGTCTGGCAAAGAGGCCAAGGACGCAGATGGCAACAAACCCAAGGAACCTGGGAT
AACGGAGGCTTCATCGGAGATGATATCACCAAACATGTTGCTGGTGATTATAATACCATTTAGGTGGGTT
GGGTTCTTAACTAGGATCATGGCGGCAGAATCAATCAATTGATGTTGAACCTTCAATGTAGGGAATTCGT
TCTTGATGGTTTCCTCCACAGTTTTTCTCCATAATCTTGAAGAGGCCAAAACATTAGCTTTATCCAAGGA
CCAAATAGGCAATGGTGGCTCATGTTGTAGGGCCATGAAAGCGGCCATTCTTGTGATTCTTTGCACTTCT
GGAACGGTGTATTGTTCACTATCCCAAGCGACACCATCACCATCGTCTTCCTTTCTCTTACCAAAGTAAA
TACCTCCCACTAATTCTCTGACAACAACGAAGTCAGTACCTTTAGCAAATTGTGGCTTGATTGGAGATAA
GTCTAAAAGAGAGTCGGATGCAAAGTTACATGGTCTTAAGTTGGCGTACAATTGAAGTTCTTTACGGATT
TTTAGTAAACCTTGTTCAGGTCTAACACTACCGGTACCCCATTTAGGACCACCCACAGCACCTAACAAAA
CGGCATCAGCCTTCTTGGAGGCTTCCAGCGCCTCATCTGGAAGTGGAACACCTGTAGCATCGATAGCAGC
ACCACCAATTAAATGATTTTCGAAATCGAACTTGACATTGGAACGAACATCAGAAATAGCTTTAAGAACC
TTAATGGCTTCGGCTGTGATTTCTTGACCAACGTGGTCACCTGGCAAAACGACGATCTTCTTAGGGGCAG
ACATTAGAATGGTATATCCTTGAAATATATATATATATATTGCTGAAATGTAAAAGGTAAGAAAAGTTAG
AAAGTAAGACGATTGCTAACCACCTATTGGAAAAAACAATAGGTCCTTAAATAATATTGTCAACTTCAAG
TATTGTGATGCAAGCATTTAGTCATGAACGCTTCTCTATTCTATATGAAAAGCCGGTTCCGGCGCTCTCA
CCTTTCCTTTTTCTCCCAATTTTTCAGTTGAAAAAGGTATATGCGTCAGGCGACCTCTGAAATTAACAAA
AAATTTCCAGTCATCGAATTTGATTCTGTGCGATAGCGCCCCTGTGTGTTCTCGTTATGTTGAGGAAAAA
AATAATGGTTGCTAAGAGATTCGAACTCTTGCATCTTACGATACCTGAGTATTCCCACAGTTAACTGCGG
TCAAGATATTTCTTGAATCAGGCGCCTTAGACCGCTCGGCCAAACAACCAATTACTTGTTGAGAAATAGA
GTATAATTATCCTATAAATATAACGCTTTTGAACACACATGAACAGGGAAGTACAGGACAATTGATTTTG
AAGAGAATGTGGATTTTGATGTAATTGTTGGGATTCCATTTTTAATAAGGCAATAATATTAGGTATGTAG
ATATACTAGAAGTTCTCCTCGACCGGTCGATATGCGGTGTGAAATACCGCACAGAGGGTGAACGTTACAG
AAAAGCAGGCTGGGAAGCATATTTGAGAAGATGCGGCCAGCAAAACTAAAAAACTGTATTATAAGTAAAT
GCATGTATACTAAACTCACAAATTAGAGCTTCAATTTAATTATATCAGTTATTACCCTATGCGGTGTGAA
ATACCGCACAGATGCGTAGGAGATTCAAGTTATACAACGAAAATGGAACAGTTTTTATTAAAGCAAGAAG
AAGAAGTTCTTGTCAAAGCACAAAAGTTAGAAACTGTCGGTTACGAAGCTTATCTAGAAAACAAGTAATA
TATAAGTTTATTGATATACTTGTACAGCAAATAATTATAAAATGATATACCTATTTTTTAGGCTTTGTTA
TGATTACATCAAATGTGGACTTCATACATAGAAATCAACGCTTACAGGTGTCCTTTTTTAAGAATTTCAT
ACATAAGATCTGCTGCATTAATGAATCGGCCAACGCGCGGGGAGAGGCGGTTTGCGTATTGGGCGCTCTT
CCGCTTCCTCGCTCACTGACTCGCTGCGCTCGGTCGTTCGGCTGCGGCGAGCGGTATCAGCATCGATGCT
AGAGTCGAATGGAAATTACGTACTTTCAACGCAAGAGCAAGACAAAAGAAAGCCTAAAACTGTCTTTTCG
TGTCGGTCGTCCAATATCATCGTAAACGTGTGTAGAGCCTTAAATTCTAATTTCTAACTTTAAATTTTTT
TTGCTATTATAATACTAATTTCTAACTTTCAACCTATTTTACATCTTCGGAAAACAAAAACTATTTTTTC
TTTAATTTCTTTTTTTACTTTCTATTTTTAATTTATATATTTATATTAAAAAATTTAAATTATAATTATT
TTTATAGCACGTGATGAAAAGAAATATAGTCTTCAAGGTTATATTATACAGGTTTATATATTATTTTACT
TATTTTTGTTGTTCTTTTTCTTGGAGTATTTAGCATTAACAACTTCGACCCATCGCGATGACGAAATTGC
ACGTTTAAAGGAGAAGTCGGAATCGTTGCAAGAAGAAATAAATTAGTTTGACGTTTTATTCCTTTTCTTC
TGCACAGAAGTGTGTATATATATATTTATATATAGTCGATGTGCAAAAGCCTACATTATTTTTCTTTTGA
TTTTTATTTTTTTGTTCAAGTAGGTTCATGCCGACAGTAAATCCTTATGCCCTACCTAAATATAAACACC
CAAATATATA
Features (pLannotate 1.2.2; 35 found; start..end, strand, type, name):
    297..885     -  rep_origin     ori: high-copy-number ColE1/pMB1/pBR322/pUC origin of replication
   1056..1916    -  CDS            AmpR: β-lactamase; bla; confers resistance to ampicillin, carbenicillin, and related antibiotics
   1917..2021    -  promoter       AmpR promoter: bla
   2116..2151    +  CDS            rop (fragment): Rop protein, which maintains plasmids at low copy number; rop
   2253..2352    +  misc_feature   bom (fragment): basis of mobility region from pBR322
   2358..2515    -  CDS            lacZα (fragment): LacZα fragment of β-galactosidase; lacZ fragment
   2518..2559    +  misc_feature   MCS (fragment): pBluescript multiple cloning site
   2556..2771    -  CDS            TSC13 (fragment): TECR_YEAST - Experimental evidence at protein level: Swiss-Prot protein existence level 1. Catalyzes the last of the four reactions of the long-chain fatty acids elongation cycle. This endoplasmic reticulum-bound enzymatic process, allows the addition of 2 carbons to the chain of long- and very long-chain fatty acids/VLCFAs per cycle. This enzyme reduces the trans-2,3-enoyl-CoA fatty acid intermediate to an acyl-CoA that can be further elongated by entering a new cycle of elongation. Thereby, it participates in the production of VLCFAs of different chain lengths that are involved in multiple b
   2777..2793    -  terminator     IE1 terminator (fragment): terminator of the ie1 gene from the baculovirus Autographa californica
   2962..2984    +  promoter       TEF1 promoter (fragment): S. cerevisiae TEF1; promoter for EF-1α
   3219..3926    +  CDS            mCherry: mCherry is a basic (constitutively fluorescent) red fluorescent protein published in 2004, derived from Discosoma sp.. It is reported to be a very rapidly-maturing monomer with low acid sensitivity.
   3942..4007    +  CDS            SCS2 (fragment): SCS2_YEAST - Experimental evidence at protein level: Swiss-Prot protein existence level 1. Targets proteins containing a FFAT motif to endoplasmic reticulum membranes. Regulates phospholipid biosynthesis by modulating the subcellular localization of the transcriptional repressor OPI1. From Saccharomyces cerevisiae (strain ATCC 204508 / S288c) (Baker's yeast).
   4128..4144    -  protein_bind   lac operator: The lac repressor binds to the lac operator to inhibit transcription in E. coli. This inhibition can be relieved by adding lactose or isopropyl-β-D-thiogalactopyranoside (IPTG). lac repressor encoded by lacI
   4152..4182    -  promoter       lac promoter: promoter for the E. coli lac operon
   4197..4218    -  protein_bind   CAP binding site: CAP binding activates transcription in the presence of cAMP. E. coli catabolite activator protein
   4231..4270    -  CDS            lacI (fragment): lac repressor; lacI; The lac repressor binds to the lac operator to inhibit transcription in E. coli. This inhibition can be relieved by adding lactose or isopropyl-β-D-thiogalactopyranoside (IPTG).
   4284..4659    +  promoter       ADE2 promoter: S. cerevisiae ADE2
   4660..4810    +  CDS            ADE2 (fragment): phosphoribosylaminoimidazole carboxylase, required for adenine biosynthesis; S. cerevisiae ADE2; yeast auxotrophic marker
   4810..4843    +  misc_feature   bom (fragment): basis of mobility region from pBR322
   4851..5066    +  promoter       URA3 promoter: S. cerevisiae URA3
   5067..5126    +  CDS            URA3 (fragment): orotidine-5'-phosphate decarboxylase, required for uracil biosynthesis; S. cerevisiae URA3; yeast auxotrophic marker, counterselectable with 5-fluoroorotic acid (5-FOA)
   5127..5153    +  misc_feature   bom (fragment): basis of mobility region from pBR322
   5152..5268    +  CDS            NFS1 (fragment): NFS1_YEAST - Also known as SPL1 From Saccharomyces cerevisiae (strain ATCC 204508 / S288c) (Baker's yeast).
   5630..6724    -  CDS            LEU2: 3-isopropylmalate dehydrogenase, required for leucine biosynthesis; S. cerevisiae LEU2; yeast auxotrophic marker
   6725..7132    -  promoter       LEU2 promoter: S. cerevisiae LEU2
   7272..7349    -  CDS            YO192_YEAST (fragment): Experimental evidence at protein level: Swiss-Prot protein existence level 1. From Saccharomyces cerevisiae (strain ATCC 204508 / S288c) (Baker's yeast).
   7380..7405    +  misc_feature   bom (fragment): basis of mobility region from pBR322
   7403..7469    +  CDS            URA3 (fragment): orotidine-5'-phosphate decarboxylase, required for uracil biosynthesis; S. cerevisiae URA3; yeast auxotrophic marker, counterselectable with 5-fluoroorotic acid (5-FOA)
   7548..7578    +  misc_feature   bom (fragment): basis of mobility region from pBR322
   7582..7698    +  CDS            ADE2 (fragment): phosphoribosylaminoimidazole carboxylase, required for adenine biosynthesis; S. cerevisiae ADE2; yeast auxotrophic marker
   7852..7906    -  CDS            lacI (fragment): lac repressor; lacI; The lac repressor binds to the lac operator to inhibit transcription in E. coli. This inhibition can be relieved by adding lactose or isopropyl-β-D-thiogalactopyranoside (IPTG).
   7908..7971    -  rep_origin     RSF ori (fragment): Plasmids containing the RSF 1030 origin of replication can be propagated in E. coli cells that contain additional plasmids with compatible origins.
   8157..8275    -  misc_feature   CEN/ARS (fragment): S. cerevisiae CEN6 centromere fused to an autonomously replicating sequence
   8387..8443    +  CDS            YET3 (fragment): YET3_YEAST - Experimental evidence at protein level: Swiss-Prot protein existence level 1. May play a role in anterograde transport of membrane proteins from the endoplasmic reticulum to the Golgi. May be involved in invertase secretion. From Saccharomyces cerevisiae (strain ATCC 204508 / S288c) (Baker's yeast).
   8612..9       -  promoter       LEU2 promoter (fragment) (across the origin): S. cerevisiae LEU2
