[The description below was written by a language model from this plasmid's Addgene catalogue record and pLannotate feature annotations shown in this document.]
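Description:
pSJ1602 (pRS315-NOP1pr-mCherry-SCS2TM-GFP11) is a yeast expression plasmid built on the pRS315 shuttle backbone, a low-copy centromeric vector for Saccharomyces cerevisiae. In E. coli it replicates from a high-copy ColE1/pUC-type origin and is selected with ampicillin through the β-lactamase gene. In yeast it is kept by a CEN/ARS element, which the annotation detects only as a fragment, and by the LEU2 auxotrophic marker with its own promoter. Remnants of the pBluescript-style lacZα/multiple cloning site region flank the insert.

The payload is a single fusion gene driven by the S. cerevisiae NOP1 promoter. This promoter is named in the catalogue entry but not called by the automated annotation. The TSC13 fragment upstream of mCherry probably reflects neighbouring genomic sequence carried in with the promoter. The open reading frame places mCherry at the N terminus, followed by a short segment of SCS2 corresponding to its transmembrane domain. GFP11, the eleventh β-strand of split GFP, is at the C terminus and is too short to be annotated. Because Scs2 is a tail-anchored ER membrane protein, this arrangement should leave mCherry on the cytoplasmic/nucleoplasmic face and put GFP11 in the ER/perinuclear lumen, consistent with the stated purpose as a luminal split-GFP11 reporter. Green fluorescence would appear only where a GFP1-10 fusion partner reaches the same compartment, while mCherry marks reporter distribution. The associated work concerns membrane proteins at the inner nuclear envelope.

Two sequence records exist, a depositor sequence of 8,968 nt and a sequencing-derived one of 8,620 nt. They differ downstream of the insert, where only the depositor record shows a LEA1 fragment that may be terminator-region sequence. Many small fragment hits, including ADE2, URA3, bom, rop and RSF ori, look like incidental matches.
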