Addgene plasmid #86417: pSJ1602 (pRS315-NOP1pr-mCherry-SCS2TM-GFP11)
Purpose: luminal split GFP11 reporter with mCherry
Depositing lab: Sue Jaspersen. Depositing organization: Stowers Institute for Medical Research. Publication: Analysis of membrane proteins localizing to the inner nuclear envelope in living cells. Smoyer CJ, Katta SS, Gardner JM, Stoltz L, McCroskey S, Bradford WD, McClain M, Smith SE, Slaughter BD, Unruh JR, Jaspersen SL. J Cell Biol. 2016 Nov 21;215(4):575-590. Epub 2016 Nov 9. 10.1083/jcb.201607043 PubMed 27831485.
Backbone
  Vector backbone: pRS315
  Backbone size w/o insert (bp): 5000
  Total vector size (bp): 8968
  Vector type: Yeast Expression
  Selectable markers: LEU2
Growth in bacteria
  Bacterial resistance: Ampicillin, 100 μg/mL
  Growth temperature: 37°C
  Growth strain: DH5alpha
  Copy number: High Copy
Gene/Insert
  Gene/Insert name: NOP1pr-mCherry-SCS2TM-GFP11
  Species: S. cerevisiae (budding yeast), Synthetic
  Promoter: NOP1
  Tag / fusion protein: mCherry (N terminal on insert); GFP11 (C terminal on insert)
  Cloning method: Unknown
  Sequencing primers: 5′ unknown; 3′ unknown
Terms and licenses: Academic/Nonprofit Terms; Industry Terms: Not Available to Industry
How to cite: pSJ1602 (pRS315-NOP1pr-mCherry-SCS2TM-GFP11) was a gift from Sue Jaspersen (Addgene plasmid # 86417 ; http://n2t.net/addgene:86417 ; RRID:Addgene_86417)
